>Addgene plasmid #31803 | pEGFP_Rab8a | depositor partial sequence | sequence record 35814 | pEGFP_Rab8a sequence 957 bps
NNNNNNNGAGAAGCGCGATCACATGGTCCTGCTGGAGTTCGTGACCGCCGCCGGGATCACTCTCGGCATG
GACGAGCTGTACAAGTCCGGACTCAGATCTCGAGCTCAAGCTTCGAATTCTGCGAAGACCTACGATTACC
TGTTCAAGCTGCTGCTGATCGGGGACTCGGGGGTGGGGAAGACCTGTGTCCTGTTCCGCTTCTCCGAGGA
CGCCTTCAACTCAACTTTCATCTCCACCATAGGAATTGACTTTAAAATTAGGACCATAGAGCTCGATGGC
AAGAGAATTAAGCTACAGATATGGGACACAGCTGGTCAAGAACGGTTTCGGACGATCACAACAGCCTATT
ACAGGGGCGCAATGGGCATCATGCTGGTCTATGACATCACCAACGAGAAATCCTTTGACAATATCCGGAA
CTGGATTCGGAACATTGAGGAGCATGCTTCTGCAGATGTCGAAAAGATGATACTCGGAAACAAGTGTGAT
GTGAACGACAAAAGACAAGTTTCCAAGGAACGGGGAGAAAAGCTGGCCCTGGACTATGGAATCAAGTTCA
TGGAGACCAGTGCGAAGGCCAACATCAATGTGGAGAACGCATTTTTCACTCTCGCCAGAGACATCAAAGC
AAAGATGGACAAAAAATTGGAAGGCAACAGTCCCCAAGGGAGCAACCAGGGAGTCAAAATCACACCAGAC
CAGCAGAAGAGGAGCAGCTTTTTCCGATGTGTTCTTCTGTGATCTAGATAAGATATCCGATCCACCGGAT
CTAGATAACTGATCATAATCAGCCATACCACATTTGTAGAGGTTTTACTTGCTTTAAAAAACCTCCCACA
CCTCCCCCTGAACCTGAAACNNAAAATGAATGCNANTGTTGTNGTTAACTTGTTTATTGCAGCTTATAAT
GGNTACAAANNAAAGCAATNNCATCACAAATTTCNNNNAATAAAAGN
