>Addgene plasmid #31803 | pEGFP_Rab8a | addgene partial sequence | sequence record 37640 | EGFP-C 5'-CATGGTCCTGCTGGAGTTCGTG-3'
CAGTCCGGACTCAGATCTCGAGCTCAAGCTTCGAATTCTGCGAAGACCTACGATTACCTGTTCAAGCTGC
TGCTGATCGGGGACTCGGGGGTGGGGAAGACCTGTGTCCTGTTCCGCTTCTCCGAGGACGCCTTCAACTC
AACTTTCATCTCCACCATAGGAATTGACTTTAAAATTAGGACCATAGAGCTCGATGGCAAGAGAATTAAG
CTACAGATATGGGACACAGCTGGTCAAGAACGGTTTCGGACGATCACAACAGCCTATTACAGGGGCGCAA
TGGGCATCATGCTGGTCTATGACATCACCAACGAGAAATCCTTTGACAATATCCGGAACTGGATTCGGAA
CATTGAGGAGCATGCTTCTGCAGATGTCGAAAAGATGATACTCGGAAACAAGTGTGATGTGAACGACAAA
AGACAAGTTTCCAAGGAACGGGGAGAAAAGCTGGCCCTGGACTATGGAATCAAGTTCATGGAGACCAGTG
CGAAGGCCAACATCAATGTGGAGAACGCATTTTTCACTCTCGCCAGAGACATCAAAGCAAAGATGGACAA
AAAATTGGAAGGCAACAGTCCCCAAGGGAGCAACCAGGGAGTCAAAATCACACCAGACCAGCAGAAGAGG
AGCAGCTTTTTCCGATGTGTTCTTCTGTGATCTAGATAAGATATCCGATCCACCGGATCTAGATAACTGA
TCATAATCAGCCATACCACATTTGTAGAGGTTTTACTTGCTTTAAAAAACCTCCCACACCTCCCCCTGAA
CCTGAAACATAAAATGAATGCAATTGTTGTTGTT
