[The description below was written by a language model from this plasmid's Addgene catalogue record.]
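Description:
pEGFP_Rab8a is a mammalian expression plasmid carrying human RAB8A (also known as MEL or RAB8), a small Rab-family GTPase generally associated with membrane trafficking. It is built on a backbone recorded as P643_pmEGFP_N_dest. That name suggests a monomeric EGFP fusion vector in a destination (recombinational cloning) format, so the product is presumably a fluorescent mEGFP–Rab8a fusion protein. However, the record does not explicitly list a tag or state which end of Rab8a the fluorescent protein is fused to. Nor does it name the promoter driving expression, the polyadenylation signal, or any mammalian selection marker. No feature table is provided from which these could be confirmed.

In bacteria the plasmid is selected with kanamycin and is described as high copy, although the origin of replication is not specified.

The associated publication concerns cortical constriction during abscission, the final step of cytokinesis, and the role of ESCRT-III-dependent filaments. This points to the construct being used to visualise Rab8a-positive compartments in live or fixed mammalian cells during cell division. More generally, a fluorescently labelled Rab8a construct of this kind is suited to transfection-based imaging of the protein's localisation and dynamics. The orientation of the fusion should be verified from the full sequence, because Rab GTPases depend on C-terminal prenylation for membrane association and this makes the position of the tag functionally important.
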