Addgene plasmid #31803: pEGFP_Rab8a
Depositing lab: Daniel Gerlich. Depositing organization: ETH Zurich (Swiss Federal Institute of Technology). Publication: Cortical constriction during abscission involves helices of ESCRT-III-dependent filaments. Guizetti J, Schermelleh L, Mantler J, Maar S, Poser I, Leonhardt H, Muller-Reichert T, Gerlich DW. Science. 2011 Mar 25;331(6024):1616-20. Epub 2011 Feb 10. 10.1126/science.1201847 PubMed 21310966.
Backbone
  Vector backbone: P643_pmEGFP_N_dest.
  Vector type: Mammalian Expression
Growth in bacteria
  Bacterial resistance: Kanamycin, 50 μg/mL
  Growth temperature: 37°C
  Growth strain: DH5alpha
  Copy number: High Copy
Gene/Insert
  Gene/Insert name: Rab8a
  Species: H. sapiens (human)
  Entrez Gene: RAB8A (a.k.a. MEL, RAB8)
Terms and licenses: Academic/Nonprofit Terms; Industry Terms: Not Available to Industry
How to cite: pEGFP_Rab8a was a gift from Daniel Gerlich (Addgene plasmid # 31803 ; http://n2t.net/addgene:31803 ; RRID:Addgene_31803)
